Addgene plasmid #242685: pCMV-pLenti-ACTA2-L180V (LLH669)
Purpose: Plasmid for expression of ACTA2-L180V cDNA from a lentiviral cassette
Depositing lab: Benjamin Kleinstiver. Depositing organization: Massachusetts General Hospital. Publication: Treatment of a severe vascular disease using a bespoke CRISPR-Cas9 base editor in mice. Alves CRR, Das S, Krishnan V, Ha LL, Fox LR, Stutzman HE, Shamber CE, Kalailingam P, McCarthy S, Lino Cardenas CL, Fong CE, Imai T, Mitra S, Yun S, Wood RK, Benning FMC, Roh K, Lawton J, Kim N, Silverstein RA, Ferreira da Silva J, de la Cruz D, Richa R, Xie J, Gray-Edwards HL, Malhotra R, Chung DY, Chao LH, Tsai SQ, Maguire CA, Lindsay ME, Kleinstiver BP, Musolino PL. Nat Biomed Eng. 2025 Sep 11:10.1038/s41551-025-01499-1. doi: 10.1038/s41551-025-01499-1. PubMed 40935887.
Backbone
  Vector backbone: pCMV-pLenti
  Vector type: Mammalian Expression, Lentiviral
Growth in bacteria
  Bacterial resistance: Ampicillin, 100 μg/mL
  Growth temperature: 37°C
  Growth strain: NEB Stable
  Copy number: High Copy
Gene/Insert
  Gene/Insert name: pLenti-ACTA2-L180V_cDNA (alt names: LLH669; pLenti-ACTA2-L180V)
  Species: Synthetic
  Mutation: ACTA2-L180V
  Promoter: CMV
  Cloning method: Gibson Cloning
Terms and licenses: Academic/Nonprofit Terms; Industry Terms: Not Available to Industry
How to cite: pCMV-pLenti-ACTA2-L180V (LLH669) was a gift from Benjamin Kleinstiver (Addgene plasmid # 242685 ; http://n2t.net/addgene:242685 ; RRID:Addgene_242685)
