[The description below was written by a language model from this plasmid's Addgene catalogue record and pLannotate feature annotations shown in this document.]
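Description:
pCMV-pLenti-ACTA2-L180V (LLH669) is a roughly 9.1 kb third-generation-style, self-inactivating HIV-1 lentiviral transfer plasmid that expresses a smooth muscle alpha-actin (ACTA2) cDNA carrying the L180V substitution in mammalian cells. It is propagated in E. coli through a high-copy ColE1/pUC origin with ampicillin selection (AmpR). The backbone also retains an f1 origin, remnants of the lac region, and flanking T3 and T7 promoters. The record lists a recombination-deficient strain, which is commonly used for repeat-containing LTR plasmids.

The viral cassette begins with an RSV promoter fused to a truncated 5' LTR, which allows Tat-independent production of genomic RNA. This is followed by the Ψ packaging signal with a short gag fragment, the RRE for Rev-dependent nuclear export, and the cPPT/CTS. Inside the cassette, the CMV enhancer/promoter drives the ACTA2 open reading frame, which is flanked by fragments of Gateway attB1 and attB2 sites. A V5 epitope sequence is annotated downstream of attB2, but the record does not say whether it is translated in frame with ACTA2. A WPRE follows to boost transcript stability and expression. A separate SV40 promoter then drives Emerald GFP, which marks transfected or transduced cells. The cassette ends in a ΔU3 3' LTR, with an SV40 poly(A) signal and SV40 origin beyond it.

The insert is catalogued as synthetic, and the annotation tool's match to bovine ACTA2 probably reflects how highly conserved actin is. The stated purpose is expression of the ACTA2-L180V cDNA from a lentiviral cassette. The associated work concerns a bespoke CRISPR-Cas9 base editor for a vascular disease, though the record does not explain the specific role of the L180V variant.
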