Features (pLannotate 1.2.2; 31 found; start..end, strand, type, name):
      1..589     +  rep_origin     ori: high-copy-number ColE1/pMB1/pBR322/pUC origin of replication
    772..864     +  CDS            lacI (fragment): lac repressor; lacI; The lac repressor binds to the lac operator to inhibit transcription in E. coli. This inhibition can be relieved by adding lactose or isopropyl-β-D-thiogalactopyranoside (IPTG).
    877..898     +  protein_bind   CAP binding site: CAP binding activates transcription in the presence of cAMP. E. coli catabolite activator protein
    913..943     +  promoter       lac promoter: promoter for the E. coli lac operon
    951..967     +  protein_bind   lac operator: The lac repressor binds to the lac operator to inhibit transcription in E. coli. This inhibition can be relieved by adding lactose or isopropyl-β-D-thiogalactopyranoside (IPTG). lac repressor encoded by lacI
   1012..1030    +  promoter       T3 promoter: promoter for bacteriophage T3 RNA polymerase
   1058..1284    +  promoter       RSV promoter: Rous sarcoma virus enhancer/promoter
   1285..1465    +  LTR            5' LTR (truncated): truncated 5' long terminal repeat (LTR) from HIV-1
   1512..1637    +  misc_feature   HIV-1 Ψ: packaging signal of human immunodeficiency virus type 1
   1621..1984    +  CDS            HIV-1 gag (fragment): gag protein from human immunodeficiency virus 1; gag
   2130..2363    +  misc_feature   RRE: The Rev response element (RRE) of HIV-1 allows for Rev-dependent mRNA export from the nucleus to the cytoplasm.
   2740..2840    +  CDS            Rev (fragment): human immunodeficiency virus 1 (HIV-1) Rev protein; rev; enhances nuclear export of unspliced and incompletely spliced viral mRNAs
   2859..2976    +  misc_feature   cPPT/CTS: central polypurine tract and central termination sequence of HIV-1
   2999..3302    +  enhancer       CMV enhancer: human cytomegalovirus immediate early enhancer
   3303..3506    +  promoter       CMV promoter: human cytomegalovirus (CMV) immediate early promoter
   3624..3641    +  protein_bind   attB1 (fragment): mutant version of attB; core recombination site for the Gateway® BP reaction BP Clonase™
   3647..4777    +  CDS            ACTA2: ACTA_BOVIN - Also known as ACTSA, ACTVS. Experimental evidence at protein level: Swiss-Prot protein existence level 1. Actins are highly conserved proteins that are involved in various types of cell motility and are ubiquitously expressed in all eukaryotic cells. From Bos taurus (Bovine).
   4785..4802    -  protein_bind   attB2 (fragment): mutant version of attB; core recombination site for the Gateway® BP reaction BP Clonase™
   4856..4897    +  CDS            V5 tag: epitope tag from simian virus 5
   4921..5509    +  misc_feature   WPRE: woodchuck hepatitis virus posttranscriptional regulatory element
   5524..5840    +  promoter       SV40 promoter: SV40 enhancer and early promoter
   5891..6610    +  CDS            EmGFP: Emerald GFP mammalian codon-optimized
   6609..6680    +  CDS            nef (fragment): NEF_HV1Z2 - Experimental evidence at protein level: Swiss-Prot protein existence level 1. Extracellular Nef protein targets CD4(+) T-lymphocytes for apoptosis by interacting with CXCR4 surface receptors. From Human immunodeficiency virus type 1 group M subtype D (isolate Z2/CDC-Z34) (HIV-1).
   6682..6915    +  LTR            3' LTR (ΔU3): self-inactivating 3' long terminal repeat (LTR) from HIV-1
   6987..7108    +  polyA_signal   SV40 poly(A) signal: SV40 polyadenylation signal
   7148..7283    +  rep_origin     SV40 ori: SV40 origin of replication
   7304..7322    -  promoter       T7 promoter: promoter for bacteriophage T7 RNA polymerase
   7330..7485    +  CDS            lacZα (fragment): LacZα fragment of β-galactosidase; lacZ fragment
   7490..7918    +  rep_origin     f1 ori (sequence partly withheld): f1 bacteriophage origin of replication; arrow indicates direction of (+) strand synthesis
   7971..8075    +  promoter       AmpR promoter: bla
   8076..8936    +  CDS            AmpR: β-lactamase; bla; confers resistance to ampicillin, carbenicillin, and related antibiotics
>Addgene plasmid #242685 | pCMV-pLenti-ACTA2-L180V (LLH669) | addgene full sequence | sequence record 488967 | Addgene NGS Result
TTGAGATCCTTTTTTTCTGCGCGTAATCTGCTGCTTGCAAACAAAAAAACCACCGCTACCAGCGGTGGTT
TGTTTGCCGGATCAAGAGCTACCAACTCTTTTTCCGAAGGTAACTGGCTTCAGCAGAGCGCAGATACCAA
ATACTGTTCTTCTAGTGTAGCCGTAGTTAGGCCACCACTTCAAGAACTCTGTAGCACCGCCTACATACCT
CGCTCTGCTAATCCTGTTACCAGTGGCTGCTGCCAGTGGCGATAAGTCGTGTCTTACCGGGTTGGACTCA
AGACGATAGTTACCGGATAAGGCGCAGCGGTCGGGCTGAACGGGGGGTTCGTGCACACAGCCCAGCTTGG
AGCGAACGACCTACACCGAACTGAGATACCTACAGCGTGAGCTATGAGAAAGCGCCACGCTTCCCGAAGG
GAGAAAGGCGGACAGGTATCCGGTAAGCGGCAGGGTCGGAACAGGAGAGCGCACGAGGGAGCTTCCAGGG
GGAAACGCCTGGTATCTTTATAGTCCTGTCGGGTTTCGCCACCTCTGACTTGAGCGTCGATTTTTGTGAT
GCTCGTCAGGGGGGCGGAGCCTATGGAAAAACGCCAGCAACGCGGCCTTTTTACGGTTCCTGGCCTTTTG
CTGGCCTTTTGCTCACATGTTCTTTCCTGCGTTATCCCCTGATTCTGTGGATAACCGTATTACCGCCTTT
GAGTGAGCTGATACCGCTCGCCGCAGCCGAACGACCGAGCGCAGCGAGTCAGTGAGCGAGGAAGCGGAAG
AGCGCCCAATACGCAAACCGCCTCTCCCCGCGCGTTGGCCGATTCATTAATGCAGCTGGCACGACAGGTT
TCCCGACTGGAAAGCGGGCAGTGAGCGCAACGCAATTAATGTGAGTTAGCTCACTCATTAGGCACCCCAG
GCTTTACACTTTATGCTTCCGGCTCGTATGTTGTGTGGAATTGTGAGCGGATAACAATTTCACACAGGAA
ACAGCTATGACCATGATTACGCCAAGCGCGCAATTAACCCTCACTAAAGGGAACAAAAGCTGGAGCTGCA
AGCTTAATGTAGTCTTATGCAATACTCTTGTAGTCTTGCAACATGGTAACGATGAGTTAGCAACATGCCT
TACAAGGAGAGAAAAAGCACCGTGCATGCCGATTGGTGGAAGTAAGGTGGTACGATCGTGCCTTATTAGG
AAGGCAACAGACGGGTCTGACATGGATTGGACGAACCACTGAATTGCCGCATTGCAGAGATATTGTATTT
AAGTGCCTAGCTCGATACATAAACGGGTCTCTCTGGTTAGACCAGATCTGAGCCTGGGAGCTCTCTGGCT
AACTAGGGAACCCACTGCTTAAGCCTCAATAAAGCTTGCCTTGAGTGCTTCAAGTAGTGTGTGCCCGTCT
GTTGTGTGACTCTGGTAACTAGAGATCCCTCAGACCCTTTTAGTCAGTGTGGAAAATCTCTAGCAGTGGC
GCCCGAACAGGGACTTGAAAGCGAAAGGGAAACCAGAGGAGCTCTCTCGACGCAGGACTCGGCTTGCTGA
AGCGCGCACGGCAAGAGGCGAGGGGCGGCGACTGGTGAGTACGCCAAAAATTTTGACTAGCGGAGGCTAG
AAGGAGAGAGATGGGTGCGAGAGCGTCAGTATTAAGCGGGGGAGAATTAGATCGCGATGGGAAAAAATTC
GGTTAAGGCCAGGGGGAAAGAAAAAATATAAATTAAAACATATAGTATGGGCAAGCAGGGAGCTAGAACG
ATTCGCAGTTAATCCTGGCCTGTTAGAAACATCAGAAGGCTGTAGACAAATACTGGGACAGCTACAACCA
TCCCTTCAGACAGGATCAGAAGAACTTAGATCATTATATAATACAGTAGCAACCCTCTATTGTGTGCATC
AAAGGATAGAGATAAAAGACACCAAGGAAGCTTTAGACAAGATAGAGGAAGAGCAAAACAAAAGTAAGAC
CACCGCACAGCAAGCGGCCGCTGATCTTCAGACCTGGAGGAGGAGATATGAGGGACAATTGGAGAAGTGA
ATTATATAAATATAAAGTAGTAAAAATTGAACCATTAGGAGTAGCACCCACCAAGGCAAAGAGAAGAGTG
GTGCAGAGAGAAAAAAGAGCAGTGGGAATAGGAGCTTTGTTCCTTGGGTTCTTGGGAGCAGCAGGAAGCA
CTATGGGCGCAGCGTCAATGACGCTGACGGTACAGGCCAGACAATTATTGTCTGGTATAGTGCAGCAGCA
GAACAATTTGCTGAGGGCTATTGAGGCGCAACAGCATCTGTTGCAACTCACAGTCTGGGGCATCAAGCAG
CTCCAGGCAAGAATCCTGGCTGTGGAAAGATACCTAAAGGATCAACAGCTCCTGGGGATTTGGGGTTGCT
CTGGAAAACTCATTTGCACCACTGCTGTGCCTTGGAATGCTAGTTGGAGTAATAAATCTCTGGAACAGAT
TTGGAATCACACGACCTGGATGGAGTGGGACAGAGAAATTAACAATTACACAAGCTTAATACACTCCTTA
ATTGAAGAATCGCAAAACCAGCAAGAAAAGAATGAACAAGAATTATTGGAATTAGATAAATGGGCAAGTT
TGTGGAATTGGTTTAACATAACAAATTGGCTGTGGTATATAAAATTATTCATAATGATAGTAGGAGGCTT
GGTAGGTTTAAGAATAGTTTTTGCTGTACTTTCTATAGTGAATAGAGTTAGGCAGGGATATTCACCATTA
TCGTTTCAGACCCACCTCCCAACCCCGAGGGGACCCGACAGGCCCGAAGGAATAGAAGAAGAAGGTGGAG
AGAGAGACAGAGACAGATCCATTCGATTAGTGAACGGATCTCGACGGTATCGGTTAACTTTTAAAAGAAA
AGGGGGGATTGGGGGGTACAGTGCAGGGGAAAGAATAGTAGACATAATAGCAACAGACATACAAACTAAA
GAATTACAAAAACAAATTACAAAAATTCAAAATTTTATCGATAAGCTTGGGAGTTCCGCGTTACATAACT
TACGGTAAATGGCCCGCCTGGCTGACCGCCCAACGACCCCCGCCCATTGACGTCAATAATGACGTATGTT
CCCATAGTAACGCCAATAGGGACTTTCCATTGACGTCAATGGGTGGAGTATTTACGGTAAACTGCCCACT
TGGCAGTACATCAAGTGTATCATATGCCAAGTACGCCCCCTATTGACGTCAATGACGGTAAATGGCCCGC
CTGGCATTATGCCCAGTACATGACCTTATGGGACTTTCCTACTTGGCAGTACATCTACGTATTAGTCATC
GCTATTACCATGGTGATGCGGTTTTGGCAGTACATCAATGGGCGTGGATAGCGGTTTGACTCACGGGGAT
TTCCAAGTCTCCACCCCATTGACGTCAATGGGAGTTTGTTTTGGCACCAAAATCAACGGGACTTTCCAAA
ATGTCGTAACAACTCCGCCCCATTGACGCAAATGGGCGGTAGGCGTGTACGGTGGGAGGTCTATATAAGC
AGAGCTCGTTTAGTGAACCGTCAGATCGCCTGGAGACGCCATCCACGCTGTTTTGACCTCCATAGAAGAC
ACCGACTCTAGAGGATCCACTAGTCCAGTGTGGTGGAATTCTGCAGATATCAACAAGTTTGTACAAAAAA
GTTGGCATGTGTGAAGAAGAGGACAGCACTGCCTTGGTGTGTGACAATGGCTCTGGGCTCTGTAAGGCCG
GCTTTGCTGGGGACGATGCTCCCAGGGCTGTTTTCCCATCCATTGTGGGACGTCCCAGACATCAGGGGGT
GATGGTGGGAATGGGACAAAAAGACAGCTACGTGGGTGACGAAGCACAGAGCAAAAGAGGAATCCTGACC
CTGAAGTACCCGATAGAACATGGCATCATCACCAACTGGGACGACATGGAAAAGATCTGGCACCACTCTT
TCTACAATGAGCTTCGTGTTGCCCCTGAAGAGCATCCCACCCTGCTCACGGAGGCACCCCTGAACCCCAA
GGCCAACCGGGAGAAAATGACTCAAATTATGTTTGAGACTTTCAATGTCCCAGCCATGTATGTGGCTATC
CAGGCGGTGCTGTCTCTCTATGCCTCTGGACGCACAACTGGCATCGTGCTGGACTCTGGAGATGGTGTCA
CCCACAATGTCCCCATCTATGAGGGCTATGCCTTGCCCCATGCCATCATGCGTGTGGATCTGGCTGGCCG
AGATCTCACTGACTACCTCATGAAGATCCTGACTGAGCGTGGCTATTCCTTCGTTACTACTGCTGAGCGT
GAGATTGTCCGGGACATCAAGGAGAAACTGTGTTATGTAGCTCTGGACTTTGAAAATGAGATGGCCACTG
CCGCATCCTCATCCTCCCTTGAGAAGAGTTACGAGTTGCCTGATGGGCAAGTGATCACCATCGGAAATGA
ACGTTTCCGCTGCCCAGAGACCCTGTTCCAGCCATCCTTCATCGGGATGGAGTCTGCTGGCATCCATGAA
ACCACCTACAACAGCATCATGAAGTGTGATATTGACATCAGGAAGGACCTCTATGCTAACAATGTCCTAT
CAGGGGGCACCACTATGTACCCTGGCATTGCCGACCGAATGCAGAAGGAGATCACGGCCCTAGCACCCAG
CACCATGAAGATCAAGATCATTGCCCCTCCGGAGCGCAAATACTCTGTCTGGATCGGTGGCTCCATCCTG
GCCTCTCTGTCCACCTTCCAGCAGATGTGGATCAGCAAACAGGAATACGATGAAGCCGGGCCTTCCATTG
TCCACCGCAAATGCTTCTAACCAACTTTCTTGTACAAAGTGGTTGATATCCAGCACAGTGGCGGCCGCTC
GAGTCTAGAGGGCCCGCGGTTCGAAGGTAAGCCTATCCCTAACCCTCTCCTCGGTCTCGATTCTACGCGT
ACCGGTTAGTAATGATCGACAATCAACCTCTGGATTACAAAATTTGTGAAAGATTGACTGGTATTCTTAA
CTATGTTGCTCCTTTTACGCTATGTGGATACGCTGCTTTAATGCCTTTGTATCATGCTATTGCTTCCCGT
ATGGCTTTCATTTTCTCCTCCTTGTATAAATCCTGGTTGCTGTCTCTTTATGAGGAGTTGTGGCCCGTTG
TCAGGCAACGTGGCGTGGTGTGCACTGTGTTTGCTGACGCAACCCCCACTGGTTGGGGCATTGCCACCAC
CTGTCAGCTCCTTTCCGGGACTTTCGCTTTCCCCCTCCCTATTGCCACGGCGGAACTCATCGCCGCCTGC
CTTGCCCGCTGCTGGACAGGGGCTCGGCTGTTGGGCACTGACAATTCCGTGGTGTTGTCGGGGAAGCTGA
CGTCCTTTCCATGGCTGCTCGCCTGTGTTGCCACCTGGATTCTGCGCGGGACGTCCTTCTGCTACGTCCC
TTCGGCCCTCAATCCAGCGGACCTTCCTTCCCGCGGCCTGCTGCCGGCTCTGCGGCCTCTTCCGCGTCTT
CGCCTTCGCCCTCAGACGAGTCGGATCTCCCTTTGGGCCGCCTCCCCGCCTGGCGATGGTACCGGTGTGG
AAAGTCCCCAGGCTCCCCAGCAGGCAGAAGTATGCAAAGCATGCATCTCAATTAGTCAGCAACCAGGTGT
GGAAAGTCCCCAGGCTCCCCAGCAGGCAGAAGTATGCAAAGCATGCATCTCAATTAGTCAGCAACCATAG
TCCCGCCCCTAACTCCGCCCATCCCGCCCCTAACTCCGCCCAGTTCCGCCCATTCTCCGCCCCATGGCTG
ACTAATTTTTTTTATTTATGCAGAGGCCGAGGCCGCCTCTGCCTCTGAGCTATTCCAGAAGTAGTGAGGA
GGCTTTTTTGGAGGCCTAGGCTTTTGCAAAAAGCTCCCGGGAGCTTGTATATCCATTTTCGGATCTGATC
AGCACCTAGCATGGTGAGCAAGGGCGAGGAGCTGTTCACCGGGGTGGTGCCCATCCTGGTCGAGCTGGAC
GGCGACGTAAACGGCCACAAGTTCAGCGTGTCCGGCGAGGGCGAGGGCGATGCCACCTACGGCAAGCTGA
CCCTGAAGTTCATCTGCACCACCGGCAAGCTGCCCGTGCCCTGGCCCACCCTCGTGACCACCTTCACCTA
CGGCGTGCAGTGCTTCGCCCGCTACCCCGACCACATGAAGCAGCACGACTTCTTCAAGTCCGCCATGCCC
GAAGGCTACGTCCAGGAGCGCACCATCTTCTTCAAGGACGACGGCAACTACAAGACCCGCGCCGAGGTGA
AGTTCGAGGGCGACACCCTGGTGAACCGCATCGAGCTGAAGGGCATCGACTTCAAGGAGGACGGCAACAT
CCTGGGGCACAAGCTGGAGTACAACTACAACAGCCACAAGGTCTATATCACCGCCGACAAGCAGAAGAAC
GGCATCAAGGTGAACTTCAAGACCCGCCACAACATCGAGGACGGCAGCGTGCAGCTCGCCGACCACTACC
AGCAGAACACCCCCATCGGCGACGGCCCCGTGCTGCTGCCCGACAACCACTACCTGAGCACCCAGTCCGC
CCTGAGCAAAGACCCCAACGAGAAGCGCGATCACATGGTCCTGCTGGAGTTCGTGACCGCCGCCGGGATC
ACTCTCGGCATGGACGAGCTGTACAAGTAAGGTACCTTTAAGACCAATGACTTACAAGGCAGCTGTAGAT
CTTAGCCACTTTTTAAAAGAAAAGGGGGGACTGGAAGGGCTAATTCACTCCCAACGAAGACAAGATCTGC
TTTTTGCTTGTACTGGGTCTCTCTGGTTAGACCAGATCTGAGCCTGGGAGCTCTCTGGCTAACTAGGGAA
CCCACTGCTTAAGCCTCAATAAAGCTTGCCTTGAGTGCTTCAAGTAGTGTGTGCCCGTCTGTTGTGTGAC
TCTGGTAACTAGAGATCCCTCAGACCCTTTTAGTCAGTGTGGAAAATCTCTAGCAGTAGTAGTTCATGTC
ATCTTATTATTCAGTATTTATAACTTGCAAAGAAATGAATATCAGAGAGTGAGAGGAACTTGTTTATTGC
AGCTTATAATGGTTACAAATAAAGCAATAGCATCACAAATTTCACAAATAAAGCATTTTTTTCACTGCAT
TCTAGTTGTGGTTTGTCCAAACTCATCAATGTATCTTATCATGTCTGGCTCTAGCTATCCCGCCCCTAAC
TCCGCCCATCCCGCCCCTAACTCCGCCCAGTTCCGCCCATTCTCCGCCCCATGGCTGACTAATTTTTTTT
ATTTATGCAGAGGCCGAGGCCGCCTCGGCCTCTGAGCTATTCCAGAAGTAGTGAGGAGGCTTTTTTGGAG
GCCTAGGGACGTACCCAATTCGCCCTATAGTGAGTCGTATTACGCGCGCTCACTGGCCGTCGTTTTACAA
CGTCGTGACTGGGAAAACCCTGGCGTTACCCAACTTAATCGCCTTGCAGCACATCCCCCTTTCGCCAGCT
GGCGTAATAGCGAAGAGGCCCGCACCGATCGCCCTTCCCAACAGTTGCGCAGCCTGAATGGCGAATGGG
[124 nt withheld, positions 7490-7613]
C
[91 nt withheld, positions 7615-7705]
A
[49 nt withheld, positions 7707-7755]
CCTTTGACGTTGGAGTCCACGTTCTTT
[37 nt withheld, positions 7783-7819]
ACCCTATCTCGGTCTATTCTTTTGATTTATAAGGGATTTTGCCGATTTCGGCCTATTGGTTAAAAAATGA
GCTGATTTAACAAAAATTTAACGCGAATTTTAACAAAATATTAACGCTTACAATTTAGGTGGCACTTTTC
GGGGAAATGTGCGCGGAACCCCTATTTGTTTATTTTTCTAAATACATTCAAATATGTATCCGCTCATGAG
ACAATAACCCTGATAAATGCTTCAATAATATTGAAAAAGGAAGAGTATGAGTATTCAACATTTCCGTGTC
GCCCTTATTCCCTTTTTTGCGGCATTTTGCCTTCCTGTTTTTGCTCACCCAGAAACGCTGGTGAAAGTAA
AAGATGCTGAAGATCAGTTGGGTGCACGAGTGGGTTACATCGAACTGGATCTCAACAGCGGTAAGATCCT
TGAGAGTTTTCGCCCCGAAGAACGTTTTCCAATGATGAGCACTTTTAAAGTTCTGCTATGTGGCGCGGTA
TTATCCCGTATTGACGCCGGGCAAGAGCAACTCGGTCGCCGCATACACTATTCTCAGAATGACTTGGTTG
AGTACTCACCAGTCACAGAAAAGCATCTTACGGATGGCATGACAGTAAGAGAATTATGCAGTGCTGCCAT
AACCATGAGTGATAACACTGCGGCCAACTTACTTCTGACAACGATCGGAGGACCGAAGGAGCTAACCGCT
TTTTTGCACAACATGGGGGATCATGTAACTCGCCTTGATCGTTGGGAACCGGAGCTGAATGAAGCCATAC
CAAACGACGAGCGTGACACCACGATGCCTGTAGCAATGGCAACAACGTTGCGCAAACTATTAACTGGCGA
ACTACTTACTCTAGCTTCCCGGCAACAATTAATAGACTGGATGGAGGCGGATAAAGTTGCAGGACCACTT
CTGCGCTCGGCCCTTCCGGCTGGCTGGTTTATTGCTGATAAATCTGGAGCCGGTGAGCGTGGGTCTCGCG
GTATCATTGCAGCACTGGGGCCAGATGGTAAGCCCTCCCGTATCGTAGTTATCTACACGACGGGGAGTCA
GGCAACTATGGATGAACGAAATAGACAGATCGCTGAGATAGGTGCCTCACTGATTAAGCATTGGTAACTG
TCAGACCAAGTTTACTCATATATACTTTAGATTGATTTAAAACTTCATTTTTAATTTAAAAGGATCTAGG
TGAAGATCCTTTTTGATAATCTCATGACCAAAATCCCTTAACGTGAGTTTTCGTTCCACTGAGCGTCAGA
CCCCGTAGAAAAGATCAAAGGATCTTC
